Addgene plasmid #50665: p1NG
Purpose: Contains first TALE repeat harboring NG as RVD
Depositing lab: Takashi Yamamoto. Depositing organization: Hiroshima University. Publication: Repeating pattern of non-RVD variations in DNA-binding modules enhances TALEN activity. Sakuma T, Ochiai H, Kaneko T, Mashimo T, Tokumasu D, Sakane Y, Suzuki K, Miyamoto T, Sakamoto N, Matsuura S, Yamamoto T. Sci Rep. 2013 Nov 29;3:3379. doi: 10.1038/srep03379. PubMed 24287550.
Backbone
  Vector backbone: pBSK
  Modifications to backbone: BsaI site was disrupted
  Vector type: TALEN
Growth in bacteria
  Bacterial resistance: Ampicillin, 100 μg/mL
  Growth temperature: 37°C
  Growth strain: XL1 Blue
  Copy number: High Copy
Gene/Insert
  Gene/Insert name: repeat 1NG
  Species: Xanthamonas oryzae
  Cloning method: Unknown
  Sequencing primers: 5′ TAATACGACTCACTATAGGG
Terms and licenses: Academic/Nonprofit Terms; Industry Terms: Not Available to Industry
How to cite: p1NG was a gift from Takashi Yamamoto (Addgene plasmid # 50665 ; http://n2t.net/addgene:50665 ; RRID:Addgene_50665)
