[The description below was written by a language model from this plasmid's Addgene catalogue record and pLannotate feature annotations shown in this document.]
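Description:
p1NG is a small (3,058 bp) TALE repeat module plasmid built on a pBluescript-type (pBSK) cloning backbone and classified as a TALEN assembly vector. It is maintained in E. coli at high copy through a ColE1/pUC-type origin of replication and selected with ampicillin via the β-lactamase gene (AmpR) and its native promoter. An f1 bacteriophage origin is also present, a standard pBluescript feature that allows single-stranded DNA production. The backbone's own BsaI site has been disrupted. This modification is consistent with use in type IIS restriction enzyme (Golden Gate-style) assembly, where extra BsaI sites in the vector would interfere, although the record lists the cloning method as unknown.

The insert, "repeat 1NG", is a single TALE DNA-binding repeat derived from Xanthomonas oryzae. It is designated for the first repeat position and carries NG as its repeat-variable diresidue (RVD), which in the TALE code generally specifies recognition of thymine. The annotation does not label the repeat itself. It most likely lies in the unannotated gap between the two fragments of the pBluescript multiple cloning site, which interrupts the lacZα region and is flanked by the T7 and T3 promoters. The lac promoter, lac operator and CAP binding site are residual backbone elements rather than functional parts of the payload.

The plasmid has no promoter for expression in eukaryotic cells and no nuclease domain, so it is a building block and not an expression construct. It appears to be one member of a module library whose positionally defined repeats, differing in RVD and in non-RVD residues, are combined into custom TALE arrays for TALEN construction.
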