Features (pLannotate 1.2.2; 13 found; start..end, strand, type, name):
     30..458     -  rep_origin     f1 ori (sequence partly withheld): f1 bacteriophage origin of replication; arrow indicates direction of (+) strand synthesis
    463..618     -  CDS            lacZα (fragment): LacZα fragment of β-galactosidase; lacZ fragment
    626..644     +  promoter       T7 promoter: promoter for bacteriophage T7 RNA polymerase
    653..695     -  misc_feature   MCS (fragment): pBluescript multiple cloning site
    815..857     -  misc_feature   MCS (fragment): pBluescript multiple cloning site
    870..888     -  promoter       T3 promoter: promoter for bacteriophage T3 RNA polymerase
    933..949     -  protein_bind   lac operator: The lac repressor binds to the lac operator to inhibit transcription in E. coli. This inhibition can be relieved by adding lactose or isopropyl-β-D-thiogalactopyranoside (IPTG). lac repressor encoded by lacI
    957..987     -  promoter       lac promoter: promoter for the E. coli lac operon
   1002..1023    -  protein_bind   CAP binding site: CAP binding activates transcription in the presence of cAMP. E. coli catabolite activator protein
   1036..1128    -  CDS            lacI (fragment): lac repressor; lacI; The lac repressor binds to the lac operator to inhibit transcription in E. coli. This inhibition can be relieved by adding lactose or isopropyl-β-D-thiogalactopyranoside (IPTG).
   1311..1899    -  rep_origin     ori: high-copy-number ColE1/pMB1/pBR322/pUC origin of replication
   2070..2930    -  CDS            AmpR: β-lactamase; bla; confers resistance to ampicillin, carbenicillin, and related antibiotics
   2931..3035    -  promoter       AmpR promoter: bla
>Addgene plasmid #50665 | p1NG | depositor full sequence | sequence record 75826 | p1NG sequence 3058 bps
CTAAATTGTAAGCGTTAATATTTTGTTAAAATTCGCGTTAAATTTTTGTTAAATCAGCTCATTTTTTAAC
CAATAGGCCGAAATCGGCAAAATCCCTTATAAATCAAAAGAATAGACCGAGATAGGGT
[37 nt withheld, positions 129-165]
AAAGAACGTGGACTCCAACGTCAAAGG
[49 nt withheld, positions 193-241]
T
[91 nt withheld, positions 243-333]
G
[124 nt withheld, positions 335-458]
CCCATTCGCCATTCAGGCTGCGCAACTGTTGGGAAGGGCGATCGGTGCGGGCCTCTTCGCTATTACGCCA
GCTGGCGAAAGGGGGATGTGCTGCAAGGCGATTAAGTTGGGTAACGCCAGGGTTTTCCCAGTCACGACGT
TGTAAAACGACGGCCAGTGAGCGCGCGTAATACGACTCACTATAGGGCGAATTGGGTACCGGGCCCCCCC
TCGAGGTCGACGGTATCGATAAGCTTGGGTCTCGACCCCCGACCAGGTTGTCGCTATTGCTAGTAACGGC
GGAGGCAAACAGGCGCTGGAAACAGTTCAGCGCCTCTTGCCGGTCTTGTGTCAGGACCACGGCCTGACCG
GAGACCGGGATCCACTAGTTCTAGAGCGGCCGCCACCGCGGTGGAGCTCCAGCTTTTGTTCCCTTTAGTG
AGGGTTAATTGCGCGCTTGGCGTAATCATGGTCATAGCTGTTTCCTGTGTGAAATTGTTATCCGCTCACA
ATTCCACACAACATACGAGCCGGAAGCATAAAGTGTAAAGCCTGGGGTGCCTAATGAGTGAGCTAACTCA
CATTAATTGCGTTGCGCTCACTGCCCGCTTTCCAGTCGGGAAACCTGTCGTGCCAGCTGCATTAATGAAT
CGGCCAACGCGCGGGGAGAGGCGGTTTGCGTATTGGGCGCTCTTCCGCTTCCTCGCTCACTGACTCGCTG
CGCTCGGTCGTTCGGCTGCGGCGAGCGGTATCAGCTCACTCAAAGGCGGTAATACGGTTATCCACAGAAT
CAGGGGATAACGCAGGAAAGAACATGTGAGCAAAAGGCCAGCAAAAGGCCAGGAACCGTAAAAAGGCCGC
GTTGCTGGCGTTTTTCCATAGGCTCCGCCCCCCTGACGAGCATCACAAAAATCGACGCTCAAGTCAGAGG
TGGCGAAACCCGACAGGACTATAAAGATACCAGGCGTTTCCCCCTGGAAGCTCCCTCGTGCGCTCTCCTG
TTCCGACCCTGCCGCTTACCGGATACCTGTCCGCCTTTCTCCCTTCGGGAAGCGTGGCGCTTTCTCATAG
CTCACGCTGTAGGTATCTCAGTTCGGTGTAGGTCGTTCGCTCCAAGCTGGGCTGTGTGCACGAACCCCCC
GTTCAGCCCGACCGCTGCGCCTTATCCGGTAACTATCGTCTTGAGTCCAACCCGGTAAGACACGACTTAT
CGCCACTGGCAGCAGCCACTGGTAACAGGATTAGCAGAGCGAGGTATGTAGGCGGTGCTACAGAGTTCTT
GAAGTGGTGGCCTAACTACGGCTACACTAGAAGGACAGTATTTGGTATCTGCGCTCTGCTGAAGCCAGTT
ACCTTCGGAAAAAGAGTTGGTAGCTCTTGATCCGGCAAACAAACCACCGCTGGTAGCGGTGGTTTTTTTG
TTTGCAAGCAGCAGATTACGCGCAGAAAAAAAGGATCTCAAGAAGATCCTTTGATCTTTTCTACGGGGTC
TGACGCTCAGTGGAACGAAAACTCACGTTAAGGGATTTTGGTCATGAGATTATCAAAAAGGATCTTCACC
TAGATCCTTTTAAATTAAAAATGAAGTTTTAAATCAATCTAAAGTATATATGAGTAAACTTGGTCTGACA
GTTACCAATGCTTAATCAGTGAGGCACCTATCTCAGCGATCTGTCTATTTCGTTCATCCATAGTTGCCTG
ACTCCCCGTCGTGTAGATAACTACGATACGGGAGGGCTTACCATCTGGCCCCAGTGCTGCAATGATACCG
CGGCTGCCACGCTCACCGGCTCCAGATTTATCAGCAATAAACCAGCCAGCCGGAAGGGCCGAGCGCAGAA
GTGGTCCTGCAACTTTATCCGCCTCCATCCAGTCTATTAATTGTTGCCGGGAAGCTAGAGTAAGTAGTTC
GCCAGTTAATAGTTTGCGCAACGTTGTTGCCATTGCTACAGGCATCGTGGTGTCACGCTCGTCGTTTGGT
ATGGCTTCATTCAGCTCCGGTTCCCAACGATCAAGGCGAGTTACATGATCCCCCATGTTGTGCAAAAAAG
CGGTTAGCTCCTTCGGTCCTCCGATCGTTGTCAGAAGTAAGTTGGCCGCAGTGTTATCACTCATGGTTAT
GGCAGCACTGCATAATTCTCTTACTGTCATGCCATCCGTAAGATGCTTTTCTGTGACTGGTGAGTACTCA
ACCAAGTCATTCTGAGAATAGTGTATGCGGCGACCGAGTTGCTCTTGCCCGGCGTCAATACGGGATAATA
CCGCGCCACATAGCAGAACTTTAAAAGTGCTCATCATTGGAAAACGTTCTTCGGGGCGAAAACTCTCAAG
GATCTTACCGCTGTTGAGATCCAGTTCGATGTAACCCACTCGTGCACCCAACTGATCTTCAGCATCTTTT
ACTTTCACCAGCGTTTCTGGGTGAGCAAAAACAGGAAGGCAAAATGCCGCAAAAAAGGGAATAAGGGCGA
CACGGAAATGTTGAATACTCATACTCTTCCTTTTTCAATATTATTGAAGCATTTATCAGGGTTATTGTCT
CATGAGCGGATACATATTTGAATGTATTTAGAAAAATAAACAAATAGGGGTTCCGCGCACATTTCCCCGA
AAAGTGCCAC
