>Addgene plasmid #50665 | p1NG | addgene partial sequence | sequence record 79184 | M13pUC-fwd 5'-CCCAGTCACGACGTTGTAAAACG-3'
GGTTGTCGCTATTGCTAGTAACGGCGGAGGCAAACAGGCGCTGGAAACAGTTCAGCGCCTCTTGCCGGTC
TTGTGTCAGGACCACGGCCTGACCGGAGACCGGGATCCACTAGTTCTAGAGCGGCCGCCACCGCGGTGGA
GCTCCAGCTTTTGTTCCCTTTAGTGAGGGTTAATTGCGCGCTTGGCGTAATCATGGTCATAGCTGTTTCC
TGTGTGAAATTGTTATCCGCTCACAATTCCACACAACATACGAGCCGGAAGCATAAAGTGTAAAGCCTGG
GGTGCCTAATGAGTGAGCTAACTCACATTAATTGCGTTGCGCTCACTGCCCGCTTTCCAGTCGGGAAACC
TGTCGTGCCAGCTGCATTAATGAATCGGCCAACGCGCGGGGAGAGGCGGTTTGCGTATTGGGCGCTCTTC
CGCTTCCTCGCTCACTGACTCGCTGCGCTCGGTCGTTCGGCTGCGGCGAGCGGTATCAGCTCACTCAAAG
GCGGTAATACGGTTATCCACAGAATCAGGGGATAACGCAGGAAAGAACATGTGAGCAAAAGGCCAGCAAA
AGGCCAGGAACCGTAAAAAGGCCGCGTTGCTGGCGTTTTTCCATAGGCTCCGCCCCCCTGACGAGCATCA
CAAAAATCGACGCTCAAGTCAGAGGTGGCGAAACCCGACAGGACTATAAAGATACCAGGCGTTTCCCCCT
GGAAGCTCCCTCGTGCGCTCTCCTGTTCCGACCCTGCCGCTTACCGG
